Addgene plasmid #26087: pSVE Grb2 myc 49L/203R
Depositing lab: Bob Weinberg. Depositing organization: Whitehead Institute for Biomedical Research. Publication: Association of Sos Ras exchange protein with Grb2 is implicated in tyrosine kinase signal transduction and transformation. Egan SE, Giddings BW, Brooks MW, Buday L, Sizeland AM, Weinberg RA. Nature. 1993 May 6. 363(6424):45-51. 10.1038/363045a0 PubMed 8479536.
Backbone
  Vector backbone: pSVE
  Vector type: Mammalian Expression
Growth in bacteria
  Bacterial resistance: Ampicillin, 100 μg/mL
  Growth temperature: 37°C
  Growth strain: DH5alpha
  Copy number: Unknown
Gene/Insert
  Gene/Insert name: Grb2 49L/203R (alt name: Grb2)
  Species: H. sapiens (human)
  Insert size (bp): 650
  Mutation: 49L/203R
  Entrez Gene: GRB2 (a.k.a. ASH, EGFRBP-GRB2, Grb3-3, MST084, MSTP084, NCKAP2)
  Tag / fusion protein: myc (C terminal on insert)
  Cloning method: Restriction Enzyme
  Sequencing primers: 5′ pBABE-3; 3′ M13 reverse?
Terms and licenses: Academic/Nonprofit Terms; Industry Terms: Not Available to Industry
Depositor comments: mutagenized with oligos from pSVE Grb2 myc 49L and pSVE Grb2 myc 203R together. Plasmid also known as pSVEGrb2myc u5j .
How to cite: pSVE Grb2 myc 49L/203R was a gift from Bob Weinberg (Addgene plasmid # 26087 ; http://n2t.net/addgene:26087 ; RRID:Addgene_26087)
