[The description below was written by a language model from this plasmid's Addgene catalogue record.]
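Description:
pSVE Grb2 myc 49L/203R is a mammalian expression plasmid built on the pSVE backbone. It carries a human GRB2 coding insert of about 650 bp with a myc epitope tag fused to the C terminus. It is propagated in E. coli under ampicillin selection. The record lists the copy number as unknown and gives no feature table, so the promoter driving the insert, the polyadenylation signal, the bacterial origin and any mammalian selection marker are not stated. The backbone name hints at SV40-derived regulatory elements, but the record does not confirm this.

The insert is a double point mutant, with substitutions to leucine at position 49 and arginine at position 203. According to the depositor, it was made by oligonucleotide-directed mutagenesis that combined the changes from the two corresponding single-mutant plasmids. GRB2 is an adaptor protein with a central SH2 domain flanked by two SH3 domains. Positions 49 and 203 lie in the N-terminal and C-terminal SH3 domains respectively, so the double mutant would be expected to impair both SH3-mediated interactions while leaving the SH2 domain intact, although the record does not spell out the functional consequence. The myc tag lets the exogenous protein be detected or immunoprecipitated separately from endogenous GRB2.

The associated study examined how GRB2 binding to the Sos Ras exchange factor links tyrosine kinase signalling to Ras activation and transformation. In that context, the construct most plausibly serves as an SH3-defective comparison to wild-type and single-mutant myc-tagged GRB2 in transfected mammalian cells.
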