>Addgene plasmid #26087 | pSVE Grb2 myc 49L/203R | addgene partial sequence | sequence record 31697 | hGrb2-F (ACGATGGGGCCTTTCTTATC)
TCTCTGTCAAGTTTGGAAACGATGTGCAGCACTTCAAGGTGCTCCGAGATGGAGCCGGGAAGTACTTCCT
CTGGGTGGTGAAGTTCAATTCTTTGAATGAGCTGGTGGATTATCACAGATCTACATCTGTCTCCAGAAAC
CAGCAGATATTCCTGCGGGACATAGAACAGGTGCCACAGCAGCCGACATACGTCCAGGCCCTCTTTGACT
TTGATCCCCAGGAGGATGGAGAGCTGGGCTTCCGCCGGGGAGATTTTATCCATGTCATGGATAACTCAGA
CCCCAACTGGTGGAAAGGAGCTTGCCACGGGCAGACTCGAATGTTTCCCCGCAATTATGTCACCCCCGTG
AACCGGAACGTCGAACAAAAGCTTATTTCTGAAGAAGACTTGTGAGTCGACTCTAGAGCGGCCGCCACCG
CGGTGGAGCTCGAATTCATCGATGGTACCAGATCTTTGTGAAGGAACCTTACTTCTGTGGTGTGACATAA
TTGGACAAACTACCTACAGAGATTTAAAGCTCTAAGGTAAATATAAAATTTTTAAGTGTATAATGTGTTA
AACTACTGATTCTAATTGTTTGTGTATTTTAGATTCCAACCTATGGAACTGATGAATGGGAGCAGTGGTG
GAATGCCTTTAATGAGGAAAACCTGTTTTGCTCAGAAGAAATGCCATCTAGTGATGATGAGGCTACTGCT
GACTCTCAACATTCTACTCCTCCAAAAAAGAAGAGAAAGGTAGAAGACCCCAAGGACTTTCCTTCAGA
