>Addgene plasmid #26087 | pSVE Grb2 myc 49L/203R | addgene partial sequence | sequence record 31698 | 26087 with hGrb2-R (GATAAGAAAGGCCCCATCGT)
CTCTGGGGATTTTGCCAAAAAACCACGGATGTGGTTTCATTTCTATGTAGTTCTTTAAAATGAAGCCGTC
TTTTCCATTAAGCTCTGCCTTGTACCAGTTCTGATCACATTCTTCGTTCAAAACCTTGAGGATGTCCCCC
CTTTTGAAGCTCAGCTCGTCGTCTGCAGTAGCTTTGAAGTCATATTTGGCGATGGCTTCCATTCTGAGGG
ATCCTCTAGAGTCGACGATCGAAGCTTTTGCAAAAGCCTAGGCCTCCAAAAAAGCCTCCTCACTACTTCT
GGAATAGCTCAGAGGCCGAGGCGGCCTCGGCCTCTGCATAAATAAAAAAAATTAGTCAGCCATGGGGCGG
AGAATGGGCGGAACTGGGCGGAGTTAGGGGCGGGATGGGCGGAGTTAGGGGCGGGACTATGGTTGCTGAC
TAATTGAGATGCATGCTTTGCATACTTCTGCCTGCTGGGGAGCCTGGGGACTTTCCACACCTGGTTGCTG
ACTAATTGAGATGCATGCTTTGCATACTTCTGCCTGCTGGGGAGCCTGGGGACTTTCCACACCCTAACTG
ACACACATTCCACAGCTGGCGTAATAGCGAAGAGGCCCGCACCGATCGCCCTTCCCAACAGTTGCGCAGC
CTGAATGGCGAATGGG
[124 nt withheld, positions 647-770]
C
[45 nt withheld, positions 772-816]
